Addgene plasmid #12592: pBabe HAII RLF CAAX
Depositing lab: Channing Der. Depositing organization: University of North Carolina at Chapel Hill. Publication: Oncogenic Ras blocks anoikis by activation of a novel effector pathway independent of phosphatidylinositol 3-kinase. McFall A, Ulku A, Lambert QT, Kusa A, Rogers-Graham K, Der CJ. Mol Cell Biol. 2001 Aug . 21(16):5488-99. 10.1128/MCB.21.16.5488-5499.2001 PubMed 11463831.
Backbone
  Vector backbone: pBabe HAII
  Backbone size w/o insert (bp): 5137
  Vector type: Mammalian Expression, Retroviral
  Selectable markers: Puromycin
Growth in bacteria
  Bacterial resistance: Ampicillin, 100 μg/mL
  Growth temperature: 37°C
  Growth strain: DH5alpha
  Copy number: Unknown
Gene/Insert
  Gene/Insert name: RLF-CAAX (alt name: RLF)
  Species: M. musculus (mouse)
  Insert size (bp): 2472
  Entrez Gene: Rgl2 (a.k.a. KE1.5, Rab2l, Rgt2, Rlf)
  Tag / fusion protein: HA (N terminal on backbone)
  Cloning method: Restriction Enzyme; 5′ cloning site EcoRI? See author map (unknown if destroyed); 3′ cloning site SalI (unknown if destroyed)
  Sequencing primers: 5′ N/A
Terms and licenses: Academic/Nonprofit Terms; Industry Terms: Not Available to Industry
How to cite: pBabe HAII RLF CAAX was a gift from Channing Der (Addgene plasmid # 12592 ; http://n2t.net/addgene:12592 ; RRID:Addgene_12592)
