[The description below was written by a language model from this plasmid's Addgene catalogue record.]
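Description:
pBabe HAII RLF CAAX is a retroviral mammalian expression plasmid built on pBabe HAII, a derivative of the pBabe family of vectors with a backbone of about 5.1 kb that supplies an N-terminal HA epitope tag. It is maintained in E. coli under ampicillin selection, and transduced or transfected mammalian cells are selected with puromycin. No feature table accompanies the record, so the promoters, LTRs, packaging signal and replication origin are not individually documented. In pBabe-type vectors generally, the insert is transcribed from the retroviral 5′ LTR and the drug-resistance gene from a separate internal promoter, with the whole region between the LTRs packaged into virus when the plasmid is introduced into a packaging cell line.

The insert is a roughly 2.5 kb mouse RLF coding sequence (gene Rgl2, a Ral guanine nucleotide exchange factor that acts as a Ras effector) carrying a CAAX motif, cloned by restriction digestion with SalI at the 3′ end and, tentatively, EcoRI at the 5′ end. A CAAX box is the C-terminal prenylation signal found on Ras-family proteins. Appending it to a signalling protein is a common way to target that protein to membranes and thereby activate it independently of upstream Ras, although the record does not explicitly state the functional consequence here. The HA tag allows the fusion protein to be detected or immunoprecipitated. The associated publication concerns Ras effector pathways that block anoikis independently of PI3-kinase. This suggests the construct's use for stable expression of membrane-targeted RLF to test the contribution of the RalGEF branch of Ras signalling.
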