>Addgene plasmid #12592 | pBabe HAII RLF CAAX | addgene partial sequence | sequence record 19022 | 12592 with pBABE5'
TGATGTGCCCGACTATGCCTCACTTGGAGGACCCTCTGGATCCGGAATTCTTATGCTCCCGCGGCCCCTG
CGGCTGCTTTTGGACACGACCCCCCCCGGGGGAGTCGTGCTGAGCAGCTTCCGGAGCCGGGACCCCGAAG
AGGGTGGGGACCCAGGTGGCCGGGCCGTGGGCGGGGGGCAGGAGGAAGAGGATGAGGAAGAAGAAGAGGC
TTCTGTGTCAGTCTGGGACGAGGAGGAGGATGGTGCGACCTTTACTGTCACAAGCCGCCAGTACAGGCCT
CTTGACCCCTTGGCTCCCTTGCCTCCACCTCGCTCCTCCCGACGGCTCCGCGCTGGCACTCTGGAGGCCC
TGGTCAGACACCTCTTGGATGCCAGGACAGCAGGGGCTGACATGATGTTCACTCCGGCCTTGCTGGCCAC
CCACCGGGCCTTCACCTCCACTCCTGCCCTGTTTGGGCTTGTGGCTGACAGGCTGGAAGCCCTTGAATCT
CATCCTCCCGGTGAGCTAGAGAGGACCACAGGGGTAGCCATCTCTGTACTTTCAACTTGGCTGGCCTCTC
ACCCTGAGGATTTTGGCTCTGAGGTCAAGGGTCAACTTGACCGGCTTGAGAGCTTCTTGCTTCGGACAGG
GTATGCAGCACGGGAGGGTGTTGTGGGGGGCAGTGCTGACCTCATCCGAAACCTCCGGGCCCGGGTGGAC
CCCCGGGCCCCCGACCTTCCTAAAGCCCTGGCCC
